# Supplementary material for: Plasmid Construction Using Recombination Activity in the Fission Yeast Schizosaccharomyces pombe
Source: PLoS One. 2010 Mar 11;5(3):e9652. doi: 10.1371/journal.pone.0009652 (PMC2836380; doi:10.1371/journal.pone.0009652)
Supplement: Text S1 — This is a text file containing the nucleotide sequence of pKH001. (0.01 MB TXT) [file pone.0009652.s002.txt]

LOCUS              pDblet_leu1        6573 bp ds-DNA   circular     05-JAN-2010
DEFINITION  .
ACCESSION   
VERSION     
SOURCE      .
  ORGANISM  .
COMMENT     
COMMENT     ApEinfo:methylated:1
FEATURES             Location/Qualifiers
     misc_feature    complement(5974..6555)
                     /label=ARS302
                     /ApEinfo_fwdcolor=#ff0000
                     /ApEinfo_revcolor=#ff0000
     misc_feature    complement(5386..5967)
                     /label=ARS302(1)
                     /ApEinfo_label=ARS302
                     /ApEinfo_fwdcolor=#ff0000
                     /ApEinfo_revcolor=#ff0000
     gene            61..991
                     /label=AmpR
                     /ApEinfo_fwdcolor=#996633
                     /ApEinfo_revcolor=#996633
     rep_origin      1146..1765
                     /label=pBR322_origin
                     /ApEinfo_fwdcolor=#996633
                     /ApEinfo_revcolor=#996633
     misc_feature    complement(2348..2364)
                     /label=M13_forward20_primer
                     /ApEinfo_fwdcolor=#800080
                     /ApEinfo_revcolor=#800080
     misc_feature    2138..2156
                     /label=M13_reverse_primer
                     /ApEinfo_fwdcolor=#800080
                     /ApEinfo_revcolor=#800080
     misc_feature    3013..4985
                     /label=leu1+
                     /ApEinfo_fwdcolor=cyan
                     /ApEinfo_revcolor=green
     misc_feature    complement(2204..2311)
                     /label=MCS
                     /ApEinfo_fwdcolor=cyan
                     /ApEinfo_revcolor=green
ORIGIN
        1 AGGTGGCACT TTTCGGGGAA ATGTGCGCGG AACCCCTATT TGTTTATTTT TCTAAATACA
       61 ttcaaatatg tatccgctca tgagacaata accctgataa atgcttcaat aatattgaaa
      121 aaggaagagt ATGAGTATTC AACATTTCCG TGTCGCCCTT ATTCCCTTTT TTGCGGCATT
      181 TTGCCTTCCT GTTTTTGCTC ACCCAGAAAC GCTGGTGAAA GTAAAAGATG CTGAAGATCA
      241 GTTGGGTGCA CGAGTGGGTT ACATCGAACT GGATCTCAAC AGCGGTAAGA TCCTTGAGAG
      301 TTTTCGCCCC GAAGAACGTT TTCCAATGAT GAGCACTTTT AAAGTTCTGC TATGTGGCGC
      361 GGTATTATCC CGTATTGACG CCGGGCAAGA GCAACTCGGT CGCCGCATAC ACTATTCTCA
      421 GAATGACTTG GTTGAGTACT CACCAGTCAC AGAAAAGCAT CTTACGGATG GCATGACAGT
      481 AAGAGAATTA TGCAGTGCTG CCATAACCAT GAGTGATAAC ACTGCGGCCA ACTTACTTCT
      541 GACAACGATC GGAGGACCGA AGGAGCTAAC CGCTTTTTTG CACAACATGG GGGATCATGT
      601 AACTCGCCTT GATCGTTGGG AACCGGAGCT GAATGAAGCC ATACCAAACG ACGAGCGTGA
      661 CACCACGATG CCTGTAGCAA TGGCAACAAC GTTGCGCAAA CTATTAACTG GCGAACTACT
      721 TACTCTAGCT TCCCGGCAAC AATTAATAGA CTGGATGGAG GCGGATAAAG TTGCAGGACC
      781 ACTTCTGCGC TCGGCCCTTC CGGCTGGCTG GTTTATTGCT GATAAATCTG GAGCCGGTGA
      841 GCGTGGGTCT CGCGGTATCA TTGCAGCACT GGGGCCAGAT GGTAAGCCCT CCCGTATCGT
      901 AGTTATCTAC ACGACGGGGA GTCAGGCAAC TATGGATGAA CGAAATAGAC AGATCGCTGA
      961 GATAGGTGCC TCACTGATTA AGCATTGGTA Actgtcagac caagtttact catatatact
     1021 ttagattgat ttaaaacttc atttttaatt taaaaggatc taggtgaaga tcctttttga
     1081 taatctcatg accaaaatcc cttaacgtga gttttcgttc cactgagcgt cagaccccgt
     1141 agaaaAGATC AAAGGATCTT CTTGAGATCC TTTTTTTCTG CGCGTAATCT GCTGCTTGCA
     1201 AACAAAAAAA CCACCGCTAC CAGCGGTGGT TTGTTTGCCG GATCAAGAGC TACCAACTCT
     1261 TTTTCCGAAG GTAACTGGCT TCAGCAGAGC GCAGATACCA AATACTGTCC TTCTAGTGTA
     1321 GCCGTAGTTA GGCCACCACT TCAAGAACTC TGTAGCACCG CCTACATACC TCGCTCTGCT
     1381 AATCCTGTTA CCAGTGGCTG CTGCCAGTGG CGATAAGTCG TGTCTTACCG GGTTGGACTC
     1441 AAGACGATAG TTACCGGATA AGGCGCAGCG GTCGGGCTGA ACGGGGGGTT CGTGCACACA
     1501 GCCCAGCTTG GAGCGAACGA CCTACACCGA ACTGAGATAC CTACAGCGTG AGCTATGAGA
     1561 AAGCGCCACG CTTCCCGAAG GGAGAAAGGC GGACAGGTAT CCGGTAAGCG GCAGGGTCGG
     1621 AACAGGAGAG CGCACGAGGG AGCTTCCAGG GGGAAACGCC TGGTATCTTT ATAGTCCTGT
     1681 CGGGTTTCGC CACCTCTGAC TTGAGCGTCG ATTTTTGTGA TGCTCGTCAG GGGGGCGGAG
     1741 CCTATGGAAA AACGCCAGCA ACGCGGCCTT TTTACGGTTC CTGGCCTTTT GCTGGCCTTT
     1801 TGCTCACATG TTCTTTCCTG CGTTATCCCC TGATTCTGTG GATAACCGTA TTACCGCCTT
     1861 TGAGTGAGCT GATACCGCTC GCCGCAGCCG AACGACCGAG CGCAGCGAGT CAGTGAGCGA
     1921 GGAAGCGGAA GAGCGCCCAA TACGCAAACC GCCTCTCCCC GCGCGTTGGC CGATTCATTA
     1981 ATGCAGCTGG CACGACAGGT TTCCCGACTG GAAAGCGGGC AGTGAGCGCA ACGCAATTAA
     2041 TGTGAGTTAG CTCACTCATT AGGCACCCCA GGCTTTACAC TTTATGCTTC CGGCTCGTAT
     2101 GTTGTGTGGA ATTGTGAGCG GATAACAATT TCACACAGGA AACAGCTATG ACCATGATTA
     2161 CGCCAAGCGC GCAATTAACC CTCACTAAAG GGAACAAAAG CTGGAGCTCC ACCGCGGTGG
     2221 CGGCCGCTCT AGAACTAGTG GATCCCCCGG GCTGCAGGAA TTCGATATCA AGCTTATCGA
     2281 TACCGTCGAC CTCGAGGGGG GGCCCGGTAC CCAATTCGCC CTATAGTGAG TCGTATTACG
     2341 CGCGCTCACT GGCCGTCGTT TTACAACGTC GTGACTGGGA AAACCCTGGC GTTACCCAAC
     2401 TTAATCGCCT TGCAGCACAT CCCCCTTTCG CCAGCTGGCG TAATAGCGAA GAGGCCCGCA
     2461 CCGATCGCCC TTCCCAACAG TTGCGCAGCC TGAATGGCGA ATGGCGCGNN NNNNNNNNNN
     2521 NNNNNNNNNN NNNNNNNNNN NNNNNNNNNN NNNNNNNNNN NNNNNNNNNN NNNNNNNNNN
     2581 NNNNNNNNNN NNNNNNNNNN NNNNNNNNNN NNNNNNNNNN NNNNNNNNNN NNCNNNNNNN
     2641 NNNNNNNNNN NNNNNNNNNN NNNNNNNNNN NNNNNNNNNN NNNNNNNNNN NNNNNNNNNN
     2701 NNNNNNNNNN NNNNNNNNNN NNNNANNNNN NNNNNNNNNN NNNNNNNNNN NNNNNNNNNN
     2761 NNNNNNNNNN NNNNCCTTTG ACGTTGGAGT CCACGTTCTT TNNNNNNNNN NNNNNNNNNN
     2821 NNNNNNNNNN NNNNNNNNAC CCTATCTCGG TCTATTCTTT TGATTTATAA GGGATTTTGC
     2881 CGATTTCGGC CTATTGGTTA AAAAATGAGC TGATTTAACA AAAATTTAAC GCGAATTTTA
     2941 ACAAAATATT AACGTTTACA ATTTCCTGAT GCGGTATTTT CTCCTTACGC ATCTGTGCGG
     3001 TATTTCACAC CGatgtattt tttaagtatt acacttagct tattaatttt atatatacat
     3061 tctacctctg tgggtttaaa gacaactcgt acacatactc aaattattta tgaacattat
     3121 aatgcatatt cgtactgtct attaaacatt tttttgacat taaaaatttc gtttactaac
     3181 gtagaaagcg ctgataattg aggctactat tttaatatct agaaacaaag attcattaat
     3241 taattaagta agctccagga tacttgtata tttcgttaaa aaagcgcaat ttcaacaatt
     3301 cctatgaaca tccatgattt catcacaaaa tcaaacatat caggatttaa cgtgaattat
     3361 ttgctttctt gtgattttca tctgatttct ggtcatttac gttactgtaa acaagctttt
     3421 taaaaaaagg attttttacg caatattatc gatatcccaa tctgtagtat aaaaagtgca
     3481 acagtgttga gtttcccgaa accaggcatt tttgcggtag ggtctgaaac tttcacgaaa
     3541 ccatttcaca acaaaacttc ttcaacaacA TGTGTGCAAA GAAAATCGTC GTCTTACCAG
     3601 GAGACCATAT TGGCCCTGAA ATTGTTGCTT CTGCCTTGGA GGTTTTGAAA GTCGTTGAGA
     3661 AGAAGCGACC TGAGTTAAAA CTCGAGTTTG AAGAACACAA GATTGGAGGT GCCTCTATTG
     3721 ATGCCTATGG AACCCCTTTG ACTGACGAGA CTGTGAAGGC TTGTTTGGAA GCTGACGGTG
     3781 TTCTTTTGGG TGCCGTTGGT GGTCCTGAAT GGACCAACCC CAATTGTCGT CCTGAGCAAG
     3841 GTTTATTGAA GCTTCGTAAG AGTATGGGTG TTTGGGCCAA CCTTCGACCT TGCAACTTTG
     3901 CCAGCAAGTC TTTAGTCAAG TACAGCCCTT TGAAGCCTGA AATCGTTGAA GGTGTCGATT
     3961 TTTGTGTTGT ACGAGAACTT ACTGGAGGTT GTTACTTTGG TGAGCGCACT GAGGACAACG
     4021 GATCGGGTTA TGCTATGGAC ACTTGGCCTT ACAGTTTGGA AGAAGTTTCT CGTATTGCTC
     4081 GTTTGGCTGC TTGGTTAGCT GAAACTTCCA ACCCTCCTGC TCCCGTCACA TTACTCGACA
     4141 AAGCTAATGT TTTGGCAACT TCTCGTCTTT GGCGCAAGAC TGTAGCTAAG ATTTTTAAGG
     4201 AGGAATATCC TCACCTTACC TTAAAAAACC AGCTCATTGA CTCCGCAGCC ATGCTTTTGG
     4261 TCAAGAGCCC TCGTACACTT AACGGTGTTG TTTTGACTGA CAACTTGTTT GGTGACATTA
     4321 TTTCAGATGA GGCTTCTGTC ATTCCTGGTA GCTTGGGCCT TTTGCCTTCT GCCTCCCTTT
     4381 CCGGTGTGGT AGGAAAATCA GAAGAAAAGG TTCATTGTTT GGTTGAGCCC ATTCACGGTA
     4441 GCGCTCCCGA TATCGCTGGC AAGGGCATTG TTAATCCTGT TGGTACAATT TTATCTGCTT
     4501 CCCTTCTCCT TCGTTATGGT TTGAATGCTC CTAAGGAGGC TGAAGCTATC GAAGCCGCCG
     4561 TACGCAAGGT CTTGGATGAT ACTTCAATTG GTGGACGTGG TCTTTATACT CGCGATTTGG
     4621 GAGGTGAGGC TTCTACCGCT GATATTACTA AGGCTGTTGT TGAAGAACTT GAAAAAATTT
     4681 TGTAAtaggg tttaatgtag aataaattca tatgatttga tttgacctaa tttttattga
     4741 ttaattgtgt cgcatattta ttatcgttaa aaatgcaatt gacaaaagcg taaattttaa
     4801 ggctctaatg ttttttcttt tggtatgtta tagtcaagca aagatgtatt aagttgcaaa
     4861 agcatggaat tgatttacga catccgttca actttatgac cgagttgtcg ctgtgtactt
     4921 actctttttt tactatgaaa agtttcaaac ataatatcat taattatttc tttttaaacg
     4981 aagtaAAAGC CAATGAAAGA TGTATGTAGA TGAATGTAAA ATACCATGTA GACAAACAAG
     5041 ATAAAACTTG GTTATAAACA TTGGTGTTGG AACAGAATAA ATTAGATGTC AAAAAGTTTC
     5101 GTCAATATCA CAAGCTCCAT ATGGTGCACT CTCAGTACAA TCTGCTCTGA TGCCGCATAG
     5161 TTAAGCCAGC CCCGACACCC GCCAACACCC GCTGACGCGC CCTGACGGGC TTGTCTGCTC
     5221 CCGGCATCCG CTTACAGACA AGCTGTGACC GTCTCCGGGA GCTGCATGTG TCAGAGGTTT
     5281 TCACCGTCAT CACCGAAACG CGCGAGACGA AAGGGCCTCG TGATACGCCT ATTTTTATAG
     5341 GTTAATGTCA TGATAATAAT GGTTTCTTAG ACGTCCGGGG GATCCATAAT TTTATGAATG
     5401 AAGACGATGG CATGTTTATG CCGTTTTCTA AGTATCAACT TTGATGCATT TTTTTGCATT
     5461 TTTGATAGCT TTTGGATAAG TTATGACTTT TACGATATAT TTCCACAGCC AAAAAAATGA
     5521 CATTACAATG ACAAGATAAT ATTTATAGCG AAAATTTTAT TAGTATTCAG AGATTGTTTA
     5581 GCGCCAAATA CATATTTCAA CAGGTTTTTT TTTTTTTTTT TTTTAATTAA TATAAAAAAT
     5641 AGTATTAGAT GGGTCTCATG AATAATATAC AATATACAAA ATTCATTCGT TCTAATGCAA
     5701 AGAGTTCGCT AAAAATTATT CCTATTTTAT ATGATTTATT TCTTAATTTG TTACAATATT
     5761 GTAAGCTATA CAAAAGGTAA TAGACTTTTT ATATAATATT ATTACAATCC CTTGTTAGTA
     5821 TATATATATC TATACCTATA CATAAAATAT CTATCAAATT TACAAAAATT ATTTATTTAT
     5881 ATAATTTGGA GTAAAACTTT AGCTTTTCAT CACAATTATA AAATTGAATT TATCAAGTAA
     5941 AAGAGTTTAT GTATTAGTCG CCTAGAAGGA TCCATAATTT TATGAATGAA GACGATGGCA
     6001 TGTTTATGCC GTTTTCTAAG TATCAACTTT GATGCATTTT TTTGCATTTT TGATAGCTTT
     6061 TGGATAAGTT ATGACTTTTA CGATATATTT CCACAGCCAA AAAAATGACA TTACAATGAC
     6121 AAGATAATAT TTATAGCGAA AATTTTATTA GTATTCAGAG ATTGTTTAGC GCCAAATACA
     6181 TATTTCAACA GGTTTTTTTT TTTTTTTTTT TTAATTAATA TAAAAAATAG TATTAGATGG
     6241 GTCTCATGAA TAATATACAA TATACAAAAT TCATTCGTTC TAATGCAAAG AGTTCGCTAA
     6301 AAATTATTCC TATTTTATAT GATTTATTTC TTAATTTGTT ACAATATTGT AAGCTATACA
     6361 AAAGGTAATA GACTTTTTAT ATAATATTAT TACAATCCCT TGTTAGTATA TATATATCTA
     6421 TACCTATACA TAAAATATCT ATCAAATTTA CAAAAATTAT TTATTTATAT AATTTGGAGT
     6481 AAAACTTTAG CTTTTCATCA CAATTATAAA ATTGAATTTA TCAAGTAAAA GAGTTTATGT
     6541 ATTAGTCGCC TAGAAGGATC CACTAGGGAC GTC  
//
