# Supplementary material for: Plasmid Construction Using Recombination Activity in the Fission Yeast Schizosaccharomyces pombe
Source: PLoS One. 2010 Mar 11;5(3):e9652. doi: 10.1371/journal.pone.0009652 (PMC2836380; doi:10.1371/journal.pone.0009652)
Supplement: Text S2 — This is a text file containing the nucleotide sequence of pKH002. (0.01 MB TXT) [file pone.0009652.s003.txt]

LOCUS              pDblet_ade6        6980 bp ds-DNA   circular     05-JAN-2010
DEFINITION  .
ACCESSION   
VERSION     
SOURCE      .
  ORGANISM  .
COMMENT     
COMMENT     ApEinfo:methylated:1
FEATURES             Location/Qualifiers
     misc_feature    complement(6381..6962)
                     /label=ARS302
                     /ApEinfo_fwdcolor=#ff0000
                     /ApEinfo_revcolor=#ff0000
     misc_feature    complement(5793..6374)
                     /label=ARS302(1)
                     /ApEinfo_label=ARS302
                     /ApEinfo_fwdcolor=#ff0000
                     /ApEinfo_revcolor=#ff0000
     gene            61..991
                     /label=AmpR
                     /ApEinfo_fwdcolor=#996633
                     /ApEinfo_revcolor=#996633
     rep_origin      1146..1765
                     /label=pBR322_origin
                     /ApEinfo_fwdcolor=#996633
                     /ApEinfo_revcolor=#996633
     misc_feature    complement(2348..2364)
                     /label=M13_forward20_primer
                     /ApEinfo_fwdcolor=#800080
                     /ApEinfo_revcolor=#800080
     misc_feature    2138..2156
                     /label=M13_reverse_primer
                     /ApEinfo_fwdcolor=#800080
                     /ApEinfo_revcolor=#800080
     misc_feature    3013..5392
                     /label=ade6+
                     /ApEinfo_fwdcolor=cyan
                     /ApEinfo_revcolor=green
     misc_feature    complement(2204..2311)
                     /label=MCS
                     /ApEinfo_fwdcolor=cyan
                     /ApEinfo_revcolor=green
ORIGIN
        1 AGGTGGCACT TTTCGGGGAA ATGTGCGCGG AACCCCTATT TGTTTATTTT TCTAAATACA
       61 ttcaaatatg tatccgctca tgagacaata accctgataa atgcttcaat aatattgaaa
      121 aaggaagagt ATGAGTATTC AACATTTCCG TGTCGCCCTT ATTCCCTTTT TTGCGGCATT
      181 TTGCCTTCCT GTTTTTGCTC ACCCAGAAAC GCTGGTGAAA GTAAAAGATG CTGAAGATCA
      241 GTTGGGTGCA CGAGTGGGTT ACATCGAACT GGATCTCAAC AGCGGTAAGA TCCTTGAGAG
      301 TTTTCGCCCC GAAGAACGTT TTCCAATGAT GAGCACTTTT AAAGTTCTGC TATGTGGCGC
      361 GGTATTATCC CGTATTGACG CCGGGCAAGA GCAACTCGGT CGCCGCATAC ACTATTCTCA
      421 GAATGACTTG GTTGAGTACT CACCAGTCAC AGAAAAGCAT CTTACGGATG GCATGACAGT
      481 AAGAGAATTA TGCAGTGCTG CCATAACCAT GAGTGATAAC ACTGCGGCCA ACTTACTTCT
      541 GACAACGATC GGAGGACCGA AGGAGCTAAC CGCTTTTTTG CACAACATGG GGGATCATGT
      601 AACTCGCCTT GATCGTTGGG AACCGGAGCT GAATGAAGCC ATACCAAACG ACGAGCGTGA
      661 CACCACGATG CCTGTAGCAA TGGCAACAAC GTTGCGCAAA CTATTAACTG GCGAACTACT
      721 TACTCTAGCT TCCCGGCAAC AATTAATAGA CTGGATGGAG GCGGATAAAG TTGCAGGACC
      781 ACTTCTGCGC TCGGCCCTTC CGGCTGGCTG GTTTATTGCT GATAAATCTG GAGCCGGTGA
      841 GCGTGGGTCT CGCGGTATCA TTGCAGCACT GGGGCCAGAT GGTAAGCCCT CCCGTATCGT
      901 AGTTATCTAC ACGACGGGGA GTCAGGCAAC TATGGATGAA CGAAATAGAC AGATCGCTGA
      961 GATAGGTGCC TCACTGATTA AGCATTGGTA Actgtcagac caagtttact catatatact
     1021 ttagattgat ttaaaacttc atttttaatt taaaaggatc taggtgaaga tcctttttga
     1081 taatctcatg accaaaatcc cttaacgtga gttttcgttc cactgagcgt cagaccccgt
     1141 agaaaAGATC AAAGGATCTT CTTGAGATCC TTTTTTTCTG CGCGTAATCT GCTGCTTGCA
     1201 AACAAAAAAA CCACCGCTAC CAGCGGTGGT TTGTTTGCCG GATCAAGAGC TACCAACTCT
     1261 TTTTCCGAAG GTAACTGGCT TCAGCAGAGC GCAGATACCA AATACTGTCC TTCTAGTGTA
     1321 GCCGTAGTTA GGCCACCACT TCAAGAACTC TGTAGCACCG CCTACATACC TCGCTCTGCT
     1381 AATCCTGTTA CCAGTGGCTG CTGCCAGTGG CGATAAGTCG TGTCTTACCG GGTTGGACTC
     1441 AAGACGATAG TTACCGGATA AGGCGCAGCG GTCGGGCTGA ACGGGGGGTT CGTGCACACA
     1501 GCCCAGCTTG GAGCGAACGA CCTACACCGA ACTGAGATAC CTACAGCGTG AGCTATGAGA
     1561 AAGCGCCACG CTTCCCGAAG GGAGAAAGGC GGACAGGTAT CCGGTAAGCG GCAGGGTCGG
     1621 AACAGGAGAG CGCACGAGGG AGCTTCCAGG GGGAAACGCC TGGTATCTTT ATAGTCCTGT
     1681 CGGGTTTCGC CACCTCTGAC TTGAGCGTCG ATTTTTGTGA TGCTCGTCAG GGGGGCGGAG
     1741 CCTATGGAAA AACGCCAGCA ACGCGGCCTT TTTACGGTTC CTGGCCTTTT GCTGGCCTTT
     1801 TGCTCACATG TTCTTTCCTG CGTTATCCCC TGATTCTGTG GATAACCGTA TTACCGCCTT
     1861 TGAGTGAGCT GATACCGCTC GCCGCAGCCG AACGACCGAG CGCAGCGAGT CAGTGAGCGA
     1921 GGAAGCGGAA GAGCGCCCAA TACGCAAACC GCCTCTCCCC GCGCGTTGGC CGATTCATTA
     1981 ATGCAGCTGG CACGACAGGT TTCCCGACTG GAAAGCGGGC AGTGAGCGCA ACGCAATTAA
     2041 TGTGAGTTAG CTCACTCATT AGGCACCCCA GGCTTTACAC TTTATGCTTC CGGCTCGTAT
     2101 GTTGTGTGGA ATTGTGAGCG GATAACAATT TCACACAGGA AACAGCTATG ACCATGATTA
     2161 CGCCAAGCGC GCAATTAACC CTCACTAAAG GGAACAAAAG CTGGAGCTCC ACCGCGGTGG
     2221 CGGCCGCTCT AGAACTAGTG GATCCCCCGG GCTGCAGGAA TTCGATATCA AGCTTATCGA
     2281 TACCGTCGAC CTCGAGGGGG GGCCCGGTAC CCAATTCGCC CTATAGTGAG TCGTATTACG
     2341 CGCGCTCACT GGCCGTCGTT TTACAACGTC GTGACTGGGA AAACCCTGGC GTTACCCAAC
     2401 TTAATCGCCT TGCAGCACAT CCCCCTTTCG CCAGCTGGCG TAATAGCGAA GAGGCCCGCA
     2461 CCGATCGCCC TTCCCAACAG TTGCGCAGCC TGAATGGCGA ATGGCGCGNN NNNNNNNNNN
     2521 NNNNNNNNNN NNNNNNNNNN NNNNNNNNNN NNNNNNNNNN NNNNNNNNNN NNNNNNNNNN
     2581 NNNNNNNNNN NNNNNNNNNN NNNNNNNNNN NNNNNNNNNN NNNNNNNNNN NNCNNNNNNN
     2641 NNNNNNNNNN NNNNNNNNNN NNNNNNNNNN NNNNNNNNNN NNNNNNNNNN NNNNNNNNNN
     2701 NNNNNNNNNN NNNNNNNNNN NNNNANNNNN NNNNNNNNNN NNNNNNNNNN NNNNNNNNNN
     2761 NNNNNNNNNN NNNNCCTTTG ACGTTGGAGT CCACGTTCTT TNNNNNNNNN NNNNNNNNNN
     2821 NNNNNNNNNN NNNNNNNNAC CCTATCTCGG TCTATTCTTT TGATTTATAA GGGATTTTGC
     2881 CGATTTCGGC CTATTGGTTA AAAAATGAGC TGATTTAACA AAAATTTAAC GCGAATTTTA
     2941 ACAAAATATT AACGTTTACA ATTTCCTGAT GCGGTATTTT CTCCTTACGC ATCTGTGCGG
     3001 TATTTCACAC CGtagtgata cgcacattga aacatggacg acttttaata gaccgtattc
     3061 tgcacttggt tcgacgacaa gtattctttc aacttggtgg tgaggtaaac gaaatccagc
     3121 ctggtgcagt ataaggtata acgacaacaa acgttgcttt atatatggat aacgacatat
     3181 acatttattt cttgaaaaaa tagcaaagct atattgattt tagcgtatgc tgctttaaag
     3241 ttgcatttca caatgcttgg aaatgtaacg atgacagaat taatacgatg caaaactcaa
     3301 ataataaact gcgcactaac tcactacaat aaacaacttt gaaaaaaaga ttcgtttttt
     3361 caacatttac catctcatta agctgagctg ccaaggtata tacatacttc atcgaatatg
     3421 agcgaaaaac aggttgtagg gatccttgga ggtggtcaat tgggccgaat gATGGTAGAG
     3481 GCAGCCCATC GCTTAAACAT CAAATGCATC ATCTTGGATG CAGCAAATTC TCCTGCCAAA
     3541 CAAATTGATG GAGGACGTGA GCACATTGAT GCATCATTTA CTGACCCCGA TGCAATTGTT
     3601 GAACTGTCTA AGAAGTGCAC GTTATTAACA ACTGAAATTG AGCATATTAA CACTGATGCC
     3661 TTGGCAGCCG TTACGAAATC TGTTGCTGTT GAACCCTCTC CTGCAACTCT GCGATGCATT
     3721 CAAGACAAAT ATCTTCAAAA ACAGCATTTA CAGGTTTTTA AGATTGCACT TCCTGAATTT
     3781 TGCGATGCAC CTGACCAGGA AAGTGTTGAA AAAGCAGGCC AAGAGTTTGG TTATCCTTTT
     3841 GTACTGAAAA GTAAAACATT GGCTTACGAC GGTCGTGGAA ATTACGTTGT TCATCAACCA
     3901 TCTGAGATTC CTACTGCCAT CAAAGCACTT GGTGATCGTC CGCTTTATGT TGAAAAGTTC
     3961 GTTCCTTTCT CCATGGAAAT TGCAGTGATG GTAGTACGCA GTTTAGACGG AAAAGTTTAT
     4021 GCTTATCCTA CAACTGAGAC CATTCAAAAG GATAATGTTT GTCATTTAGT ATATGCCCCT
     4081 GCTCGTCTTC CCTTCTCAAT TCAACAGCGT GCTCAAACCC TTGCCATGGA TGCGGTGCGC
     4141 ACTTTTGAAG GCGCTGGTAT ATATGGTGTA GAGATGTTTG TTTTGCAAGA TGGTGAGACC
     4201 ATTTTACTCA ACGAAATTGC TCCTCGGCCT CACAATTCAG GTCACTACAC CATTGAAGCT
     4261 TGCCCAACTT CTCAGTTTGA AGCTCACTTA CGGGCCATAT GTGGTCTTCC TTTCAGCGAA
     4321 ATCAACACCC AACTCTCGAC TTCCACAACT CATGCGTTGA TGGTAAATAT TTTAGGTACT
     4381 GATGATCCTG ATTATGTTTC AAAGATCGCT AAACGTTCTC TGTCCATTCC CGGTGCAACT
     4441 TTGCATCTTT ATGGTAAAGC TGAATCTAGA AAGGGTCGCA AGATGGGACA CGTTACCATC
     4501 ATTTCTGATT CACCTCAAGA ATGTGAACGT AGGTATCAGA TGCTTCTTGA CGTCAAAGAT
     4561 CCTGTCGAAT CACCTGTTGT TGGTATTATC ATGGGTTCGG ATTCTGATTT AAGCAAGATG
     4621 AAAGATGCTG CCGTCATTTT AGATGAATTC AAGGTGCCTT ACGAACTTAC TATTGTTTCA
     4681 GCTCACCGCA CACCAGATCG CATGGTTACT TATGCTCGTA CCGCAGCTTC AAGAGGGTTG
     4741 CGTGTGATTA TTGCTGGTGC TGGTGGTGCC GCTCATTTGC CTGGTATGGT TGCTGCAATG
     4801 ACACCTCTTC CAGTAATCGG CGTTCCTGTA AAAGGAAGCA CTCTTGACGG AGTTGACTCT
     4861 CTTCACTCTA TTGTTCAGAT GCCTCGAGGT GTCCCTGTCG CCACTGTTGC TATCAATAAT
     4921 AGCCAAAATG CCGGTATTTT AGCCTGTCGT ATACTTGCTA CATTTCAACC CTCCCTTTTG
     4981 GCTGCTATGG AGAGCTTTAT GGACAATATG AAAGAGATTG TTTTAGAAAA GGCTGATAAA
     5041 TTAGAAAAAG TTGGTTGGAA AAATTATTCT GCATAGGCGA CCATAGACAT AActgttaaa
     5101 tgattttgct tgctttttgt tttaaataat attttatttt gaaattctag attgtaaaat
     5161 gtattctaaa aagtgattaa aaattaaaaa taaaaacccc ccgaataatg tgctgcgacg
     5221 caattaaaaa aaataagaat cctgaataat gtgctgtgaa gcagttgaaa gaaaattaaa
     5281 gaacccaata taatatgcta taaagcaatc aaaaaataat agtaagaaac ccaaataaaa
     5341 ccccgttgac catgttccca attaaattaa cgcatattaa tgcaaaaaat gcAAAGCCAA
     5401 TGAAAGATGT ATGTAGATGA ATGTAAAATA CCATGTAGAC AAACAAGATA AAACTTGGTT
     5461 ATAAACATTG GTGTTGGAAC AGAATAAATT AGATGTCAAA AAGTTTCGTC AATATCACAA
     5521 GCTCCATATG GTGCACTCTC AGTACAATCT GCTCTGATGC CGCATAGTTA AGCCAGCCCC
     5581 GACACCCGCC AACACCCGCT GACGCGCCCT GACGGGCTTG TCTGCTCCCG GCATCCGCTT
     5641 ACAGACAAGC TGTGACCGTC TCCGGGAGCT GCATGTGTCA GAGGTTTTCA CCGTCATCAC
     5701 CGAAACGCGC GAGACGAAAG GGCCTCGTGA TACGCCTATT TTTATAGGTT AATGTCATGA
     5761 TAATAATGGT TTCTTAGACG TCCGGGGGAT CCATAATTTT ATGAATGAAG ACGATGGCAT
     5821 GTTTATGCCG TTTTCTAAGT ATCAACTTTG ATGCATTTTT TTGCATTTTT GATAGCTTTT
     5881 GGATAAGTTA TGACTTTTAC GATATATTTC CACAGCCAAA AAAATGACAT TACAATGACA
     5941 AGATAATATT TATAGCGAAA ATTTTATTAG TATTCAGAGA TTGTTTAGCG CCAAATACAT
     6001 ATTTCAACAG GTTTTTTTTT TTTTTTTTTT TAATTAATAT AAAAAATAGT ATTAGATGGG
     6061 TCTCATGAAT AATATACAAT ATACAAAATT CATTCGTTCT AATGCAAAGA GTTCGCTAAA
     6121 AATTATTCCT ATTTTATATG ATTTATTTCT TAATTTGTTA CAATATTGTA AGCTATACAA
     6181 AAGGTAATAG ACTTTTTATA TAATATTATT ACAATCCCTT GTTAGTATAT ATATATCTAT
     6241 ACCTATACAT AAAATATCTA TCAAATTTAC AAAAATTATT TATTTATATA ATTTGGAGTA
     6301 AAACTTTAGC TTTTCATCAC AATTATAAAA TTGAATTTAT CAAGTAAAAG AGTTTATGTA
     6361 TTAGTCGCCT AGAAGGATCC ATAATTTTAT GAATGAAGAC GATGGCATGT TTATGCCGTT
     6421 TTCTAAGTAT CAACTTTGAT GCATTTTTTT GCATTTTTGA TAGCTTTTGG ATAAGTTATG
     6481 ACTTTTACGA TATATTTCCA CAGCCAAAAA AATGACATTA CAATGACAAG ATAATATTTA
     6541 TAGCGAAAAT TTTATTAGTA TTCAGAGATT GTTTAGCGCC AAATACATAT TTCAACAGGT
     6601 TTTTTTTTTT TTTTTTTTTA ATTAATATAA AAAATAGTAT TAGATGGGTC TCATGAATAA
     6661 TATACAATAT ACAAAATTCA TTCGTTCTAA TGCAAAGAGT TCGCTAAAAA TTATTCCTAT
     6721 TTTATATGAT TTATTTCTTA ATTTGTTACA ATATTGTAAG CTATACAAAA GGTAATAGAC
     6781 TTTTTATATA ATATTATTAC AATCCCTTGT TAGTATATAT ATATCTATAC CTATACATAA
     6841 AATATCTATC AAATTTACAA AAATTATTTA TTTATATAAT TTGGAGTAAA ACTTTAGCTT
     6901 TTCATCACAA TTATAAAATT GAATTTATCA AGTAAAAGAG TTTATGTATT AGTCGCCTAG
     6961 AAGGATCCAC TAGGGACGTC    
//
