# Supplementary material for: Plasmid Construction Using Recombination Activity in the Fission Yeast Schizosaccharomyces pombe
Source: PLoS One. 2010 Mar 11;5(3):e9652. doi: 10.1371/journal.pone.0009652 (PMC2836380; doi:10.1371/journal.pone.0009652)
Supplement: Text S3 — This is a text file containing the nucleotide sequence of pKH003. (0.01 MB TXT) [file pone.0009652.s004.txt]

LOCUS              pDBlet_his5        6836 bp ds-DNA   circular     05-JAN-2010
DEFINITION  .
ACCESSION   
VERSION     
SOURCE      .
  ORGANISM  .
COMMENT     
COMMENT     ApEinfo:methylated:1
FEATURES             Location/Qualifiers
     misc_feature    complement(6237..6818)
                     /label=ARS302
                     /ApEinfo_fwdcolor=#ff0000
                     /ApEinfo_revcolor=#ff0000
     misc_feature    complement(5649..6230)
                     /label=ARS302(1)
                     /ApEinfo_label=ARS302
                     /ApEinfo_fwdcolor=#ff0000
                     /ApEinfo_revcolor=#ff0000
     misc_feature    61..991
                     /label=AmpR
                     /ApEinfo_fwdcolor=#996633
                     /ApEinfo_revcolor=#996633
     rep_origin      1146..1765
                     /label=pBR322_origin
                     /ApEinfo_fwdcolor=#996633
                     /ApEinfo_revcolor=#996633
     misc_feature    complement(2348..2364)
                     /label=M13_forward20_primer
                     /ApEinfo_fwdcolor=#800080
                     /ApEinfo_revcolor=#800080
     misc_feature    2138..2156
                     /label=M13_reverse_primer
                     /ApEinfo_fwdcolor=#800080
                     /ApEinfo_revcolor=#800080
     misc_feature    complement(2204..2311)
                     /label=MCS
                     /ApEinfo_fwdcolor=cyan
                     /ApEinfo_revcolor=green
     misc_feature    3013..5248
                     /label=his5+
                     /ApEinfo_fwdcolor=cyan
                     /ApEinfo_revcolor=green
ORIGIN
        1 AGGTGGCACT TTTCGGGGAA ATGTGCGCGG AACCCCTATT TGTTTATTTT TCTAAATACA
       61 ttcaaatatg tatccgctca tgagacaata accctgataa atgcttcaat aatattgaaa
      121 aaggaagagt ATGAGTATTC AACATTTCCG TGTCGCCCTT ATTCCCTTTT TTGCGGCATT
      181 TTGCCTTCCT GTTTTTGCTC ACCCAGAAAC GCTGGTGAAA GTAAAAGATG CTGAAGATCA
      241 GTTGGGTGCA CGAGTGGGTT ACATCGAACT GGATCTCAAC AGCGGTAAGA TCCTTGAGAG
      301 TTTTCGCCCC GAAGAACGTT TTCCAATGAT GAGCACTTTT AAAGTTCTGC TATGTGGCGC
      361 GGTATTATCC CGTATTGACG CCGGGCAAGA GCAACTCGGT CGCCGCATAC ACTATTCTCA
      421 GAATGACTTG GTTGAGTACT CACCAGTCAC AGAAAAGCAT CTTACGGATG GCATGACAGT
      481 AAGAGAATTA TGCAGTGCTG CCATAACCAT GAGTGATAAC ACTGCGGCCA ACTTACTTCT
      541 GACAACGATC GGAGGACCGA AGGAGCTAAC CGCTTTTTTG CACAACATGG GGGATCATGT
      601 AACTCGCCTT GATCGTTGGG AACCGGAGCT GAATGAAGCC ATACCAAACG ACGAGCGTGA
      661 CACCACGATG CCTGTAGCAA TGGCAACAAC GTTGCGCAAA CTATTAACTG GCGAACTACT
      721 TACTCTAGCT TCCCGGCAAC AATTAATAGA CTGGATGGAG GCGGATAAAG TTGCAGGACC
      781 ACTTCTGCGC TCGGCCCTTC CGGCTGGCTG GTTTATTGCT GATAAATCTG GAGCCGGTGA
      841 GCGTGGGTCT CGCGGTATCA TTGCAGCACT GGGGCCAGAT GGTAAGCCCT CCCGTATCGT
      901 AGTTATCTAC ACGACGGGGA GTCAGGCAAC TATGGATGAA CGAAATAGAC AGATCGCTGA
      961 GATAGGTGCC TCACTGATTA AGCATTGGTA Actgtcagac caagtttact catatatact
     1021 ttagattgat ttaaaacttc atttttaatt taaaaggatc taggtgaaga tcctttttga
     1081 taatctcatg accaaaatcc cttaacgtga gttttcgttc cactgagcgt cagaccccgt
     1141 agaaaAGATC AAAGGATCTT CTTGAGATCC TTTTTTTCTG CGCGTAATCT GCTGCTTGCA
     1201 AACAAAAAAA CCACCGCTAC CAGCGGTGGT TTGTTTGCCG GATCAAGAGC TACCAACTCT
     1261 TTTTCCGAAG GTAACTGGCT TCAGCAGAGC GCAGATACCA AATACTGTCC TTCTAGTGTA
     1321 GCCGTAGTTA GGCCACCACT TCAAGAACTC TGTAGCACCG CCTACATACC TCGCTCTGCT
     1381 AATCCTGTTA CCAGTGGCTG CTGCCAGTGG CGATAAGTCG TGTCTTACCG GGTTGGACTC
     1441 AAGACGATAG TTACCGGATA AGGCGCAGCG GTCGGGCTGA ACGGGGGGTT CGTGCACACA
     1501 GCCCAGCTTG GAGCGAACGA CCTACACCGA ACTGAGATAC CTACAGCGTG AGCTATGAGA
     1561 AAGCGCCACG CTTCCCGAAG GGAGAAAGGC GGACAGGTAT CCGGTAAGCG GCAGGGTCGG
     1621 AACAGGAGAG CGCACGAGGG AGCTTCCAGG GGGAAACGCC TGGTATCTTT ATAGTCCTGT
     1681 CGGGTTTCGC CACCTCTGAC TTGAGCGTCG ATTTTTGTGA TGCTCGTCAG GGGGGCGGAG
     1741 CCTATGGAAA AACGCCAGCA ACGCGGCCTT TTTACGGTTC CTGGCCTTTT GCTGGCCTTT
     1801 TGCTCACATG TTCTTTCCTG CGTTATCCCC TGATTCTGTG GATAACCGTA TTACCGCCTT
     1861 TGAGTGAGCT GATACCGCTC GCCGCAGCCG AACGACCGAG CGCAGCGAGT CAGTGAGCGA
     1921 GGAAGCGGAA GAGCGCCCAA TACGCAAACC GCCTCTCCCC GCGCGTTGGC CGATTCATTA
     1981 ATGCAGCTGG CACGACAGGT TTCCCGACTG GAAAGCGGGC AGTGAGCGCA ACGCAATTAA
     2041 TGTGAGTTAG CTCACTCATT AGGCACCCCA GGCTTTACAC TTTATGCTTC CGGCTCGTAT
     2101 GTTGTGTGGA ATTGTGAGCG GATAACAATT TCACACAGGA AACAGCTATG ACCATGATTA
     2161 CGCCAAGCGC GCAATTAACC CTCACTAAAG GGAACAAAAG CTGGAGCTCC ACCGCGGTGG
     2221 CGGCCGCTCT AGAACTAGTG GATCCCCCGG GCTGCAGGAA TTCGATATCA AGCTTATCGA
     2281 TACCGTCGAC CTCGAGGGGG GGCCCGGTAC CCAATTCGCC CTATAGTGAG TCGTATTACG
     2341 CGCGCTCACT GGCCGTCGTT TTACAACGTC GTGACTGGGA AAACCCTGGC GTTACCCAAC
     2401 TTAATCGCCT TGCAGCACAT CCCCCTTTCG CCAGCTGGCG TAATAGCGAA GAGGCCCGCA
     2461 CCGATCGCCC TTCCCAACAG TTGCGCAGCC TGAATGGCGA ATGGCGCGNN NNNNNNNNNN
     2521 NNNNNNNNNN NNNNNNNNNN NNNNNNNNNN NNNNNNNNNN NNNNNNNNNN NNNNNNNNNN
     2581 NNNNNNNNNN NNNNNNNNNN NNNNNNNNNN NNNNNNNNNN NNNNNNNNNN NNCNNNNNNN
     2641 NNNNNNNNNN NNNNNNNNNN NNNNNNNNNN NNNNNNNNNN NNNNNNNNNN NNNNNNNNNN
     2701 NNNNNNNNNN NNNNNNNNNN NNNNANNNNN NNNNNNNNNN NNNNNNNNNN NNNNNNNNNN
     2761 NNNNNNNNNN NNNNCCTTTG ACGTTGGAGT CCACGTTCTT TNNNNNNNNN NNNNNNNNNN
     2821 NNNNNNNNNN NNNNNNNNAC CCTATCTCGG TCTATTCTTT TGATTTATAA GGGATTTTGC
     2881 CGATTTCGGC CTATTGGTTA AAAAATGAGC TGATTTAACA AAAATTTAAC GCGAATTTTA
     2941 ACAAAATATT AACGTTTACA ATTTCCTGAT GCGGTATTTT CTCCTTACGC ATCTGTGCGG
     3001 TATTTCACAC CGcagggaat gacttctgtg aaaaatatga taagttgctg aatggaaact
     3061 tggcagaaag tcgttaacat tagcagcgaa ctcttttgtg tttcgaataa gttaacgtcc
     3121 aagttctgat cgtctaaaga ccctaatatc gtatttgacg aagtcaagga gagaacctta
     3181 gtagatgctg ccaaacaaaa gctatttcct agtgtaagca aaaatcacgc gtagtagaat
     3241 aattcattaa atcgttgaac actgctttta taaacttata taataaagtt ttgatcagta
     3301 tcgccaatgt tgtattgaac ttgttaacta aattattcaa tccgtactac gaaaaatgga
     3361 atgcccatcc tgatcttaac ttgattagtc ttatagagtc aaagataagt gatggttttt
     3421 tttttaaaat attacgccta tcataaaaag aagcattaaa aaatgcgatt aagaattgcg
     3481 tcttcaattt ccttatatat tgaaacatag tacacactat accttccctt catcttcgac
     3541 tagttgtttt taaaatattt gaaagtttga gcgtgctcag ttttctatgt tgcatataga
     3601 tcaaaggaac atatgtatgt tagtaaatat cattgcattc aactatgcta ttaattaatg
     3661 tttattaaat gatcccaacg catgttgatg ttgtattttg catttggtaa cccgcagttg
     3721 gaattttcag gcatctacgt acaaagtaaa taaagtgcaa aagggtcagc tcattagttt
     3781 tacgggtcct caattcgatg ttgcagattt tacaagtttt taaaatgtat ttcattatta
     3841 ctttttatat gcctaataaa aaagccatag tttaatctat agataacttt ttttccagtg
     3901 cactaacgga cgttacattc ccatacaaaa ctgcgtagtt aaagctaagg aaaagttaat
     3961 atcatgttaa ttaaatacgc tatttacaat aagacattga actcatttat atcgttgaat
     4021 atgaataacc aatttcagcg aatttttaac aaacatcgtt cacctcgttt aaggatatct
     4081 tgtgtatggg gtgttgactt gctttatcga ataattaccg tacctgtaat tggcttgctg
     4141 gatatagcgg tagtctaata tctagcaaaa atcttttggg tgaaaaggct tgcaatttca
     4201 cgacaccgaa ctatttgtca ttttttaata aggaagtttt ccataaattc ctgtaattct
     4261 cggttgatct aattgaaaag agtagttttg catcacgATG AGGAGGGCTT TTGTAGAAAG
     4321 AAATACGAAC GAAACGAAAA TCAGCGTTGC CATCGCTTTG GACAAAGCTC CCTTACCTGA
     4381 AGAGTCGAAT TTTATTGATG AACTTATAAC TTCCAAGCAT GCAAACCAAA AGGGAGAACA
     4441 AGTAATCCAA GTAGACACGG GAATTGGATT CTTGGATCAC ATGTATCATG CACTGGCTAA
     4501 ACATGCAGGC TGGAGCTTAC GACTTTACTC AAGAGGTGAT TTAATCATCG ATGATCATCA
     4561 CACTGCAGAA GATACTGCTA TTGCACTTGG TATTGCATTC AAGCAGGCTA TGGGTAACTT
     4621 TGCCGGCGTT AAAAGATTTG GACATGCTTA TTGTCCACTT GACGAAGCTC TTTCTAGAAG
     4681 CGTAGTTGAC TTGTCGGGAC GGCCCTATGC TGTTATCGAT TTGGGATTAA AGCGTGAAAA
     4741 GGTTGGGGAA TTGTCCTGTG AAATGATCCC TCACTTACTA TATTCCTTTT CGGTAGCAGC
     4801 TGGAATTACT TTGCATGTTA CCTGCTTATA TGGTAGTAAT GACCATCATC GTGCTGAAAG
     4861 CGCTTTTAAA TCTCTGGCTG TTGCCATGCG CGCGGCTACT AGTCTTACTG GAAGTTCTGA
     4921 AGTCCCAAGC ACGAAGGGAG TGTTGTAAag atgaattgga ttatgtcagg aaaagaacga
     4981 caattttgca tccaaattgt ctaaatttta gagttgcttg aaaacaatag aaccttactt
     5041 gctttataat tacgttaatt agaagcgtta tctcgtgaag gaatatagta cgtagccgta
     5101 taaattgaat tgaatgttca gcttatagaa tagagacact ttgctgttca atgcgtcgtc
     5161 acttaccata ctcactttat tatacgactt taagtataaa ctccgcggtt atggtaaaat
     5221 taatgatgca caaacgtccg attccataAA AGCCAATGAA AGATGTATGT AGATGAATGT
     5281 AAAATACCAT GTAGACAAAC AAGATAAAAC TTGGTTATAA ACATTGGTGT TGGAACAGAA
     5341 TAAATTAGAT GTCAAAAAGT TTCGTCAATA TCACAAGCTC CATATGGTGC ACTCTCAGTA
     5401 CAATCTGCTC TGATGCCGCA TAGTTAAGCC AGCCCCGACA CCCGCCAACA CCCGCTGACG
     5461 CGCCCTGACG GGCTTGTCTG CTCCCGGCAT CCGCTTACAG ACAAGCTGTG ACCGTCTCCG
     5521 GGAGCTGCAT GTGTCAGAGG TTTTCACCGT CATCACCGAA ACGCGCGAGA CGAAAGGGCC
     5581 TCGTGATACG CCTATTTTTA TAGGTTAATG TCATGATAAT AATGGTTTCT TAGACGTCCG
     5641 GGGGATCCAT AATTTTATGA ATGAAGACGA TGGCATGTTT ATGCCGTTTT CTAAGTATCA
     5701 ACTTTGATGC ATTTTTTTGC ATTTTTGATA GCTTTTGGAT AAGTTATGAC TTTTACGATA
     5761 TATTTCCACA GCCAAAAAAA TGACATTACA ATGACAAGAT AATATTTATA GCGAAAATTT
     5821 TATTAGTATT CAGAGATTGT TTAGCGCCAA ATACATATTT CAACAGGTTT TTTTTTTTTT
     5881 TTTTTTTAAT TAATATAAAA AATAGTATTA GATGGGTCTC ATGAATAATA TACAATATAC
     5941 AAAATTCATT CGTTCTAATG CAAAGAGTTC GCTAAAAATT ATTCCTATTT TATATGATTT
     6001 ATTTCTTAAT TTGTTACAAT ATTGTAAGCT ATACAAAAGG TAATAGACTT TTTATATAAT
     6061 ATTATTACAA TCCCTTGTTA GTATATATAT ATCTATACCT ATACATAAAA TATCTATCAA
     6121 ATTTACAAAA ATTATTTATT TATATAATTT GGAGTAAAAC TTTAGCTTTT CATCACAATT
     6181 ATAAAATTGA ATTTATCAAG TAAAAGAGTT TATGTATTAG TCGCCTAGAA GGATCCATAA
     6241 TTTTATGAAT GAAGACGATG GCATGTTTAT GCCGTTTTCT AAGTATCAAC TTTGATGCAT
     6301 TTTTTTGCAT TTTTGATAGC TTTTGGATAA GTTATGACTT TTACGATATA TTTCCACAGC
     6361 CAAAAAAATG ACATTACAAT GACAAGATAA TATTTATAGC GAAAATTTTA TTAGTATTCA
     6421 GAGATTGTTT AGCGCCAAAT ACATATTTCA ACAGGTTTTT TTTTTTTTTT TTTTTAATTA
     6481 ATATAAAAAA TAGTATTAGA TGGGTCTCAT GAATAATATA CAATATACAA AATTCATTCG
     6541 TTCTAATGCA AAGAGTTCGC TAAAAATTAT TCCTATTTTA TATGATTTAT TTCTTAATTT
     6601 GTTACAATAT TGTAAGCTAT ACAAAAGGTA ATAGACTTTT TATATAATAT TATTACAATC
     6661 CCTTGTTAGT ATATATATAT CTATACCTAT ACATAAAATA TCTATCAAAT TTACAAAAAT
     6721 TATTTATTTA TATAATTTGG AGTAAAACTT TAGCTTTTCA TCACAATTAT AAAATTGAAT
     6781 TTATCAAGTA AAAGAGTTTA TGTATTAGTC GCCTAGAAGG ATCCACTAGG GACGTC
//
