# Supplementary material for: Plasmid Construction Using Recombination Activity in the Fission Yeast Schizosaccharomyces pombe
Source: PLoS One. 2010 Mar 11;5(3):e9652. doi: 10.1371/journal.pone.0009652 (PMC2836380; doi:10.1371/journal.pone.0009652)
Supplement: Text S4 — This is a text file containing the nucleotide sequence of pKH004. (0.01 MB TXT) [file pone.0009652.s005.txt]

LOCUS              pDBlet_lys1        9902 bp ds-DNA   circular     05-JAN-2010
DEFINITION  .
ACCESSION   
VERSION     
SOURCE      .
  ORGANISM  .
COMMENT     
COMMENT     ApEinfo:methylated:1
FEATURES             Location/Qualifiers
     misc_feature    complement(9303..9884)
                     /label=ARS302
                     /ApEinfo_fwdcolor=#ff0000
                     /ApEinfo_revcolor=#ff0000
     misc_feature    complement(8715..9296)
                     /label=ARS302(1)
                     /ApEinfo_label=ARS302
                     /ApEinfo_fwdcolor=#ff0000
                     /ApEinfo_revcolor=#ff0000
     gene            61..991
                     /label=AmpR
                     /ApEinfo_fwdcolor=#996633
                     /ApEinfo_revcolor=#996633
     rep_origin      1146..1765
                     /label=pBR322_origin
                     /ApEinfo_fwdcolor=#996633
                     /ApEinfo_revcolor=#996633
     misc_feature    complement(2348..2364)
                     /label=M13_forward20_primer
                     /ApEinfo_fwdcolor=#800080
                     /ApEinfo_revcolor=#800080
     misc_feature    2138..2156
                     /label=M13_reverse_primer
                     /ApEinfo_fwdcolor=#800080
                     /ApEinfo_revcolor=#800080
     misc_feature    complement(2204..2311)
                     /label=MCS
                     /ApEinfo_fwdcolor=cyan
                     /ApEinfo_revcolor=green
     misc_feature    3013..8314
                     /label=lys1+
                     /ApEinfo_fwdcolor=cyan
                     /ApEinfo_revcolor=green
ORIGIN
        1 AGGTGGCACT TTTCGGGGAA ATGTGCGCGG AACCCCTATT TGTTTATTTT TCTAAATACA
       61 ttcaaatatg tatccgctca tgagacaata accctgataa atgcttcaat aatattgaaa
      121 aaggaagagt ATGAGTATTC AACATTTCCG TGTCGCCCTT ATTCCCTTTT TTGCGGCATT
      181 TTGCCTTCCT GTTTTTGCTC ACCCAGAAAC GCTGGTGAAA GTAAAAGATG CTGAAGATCA
      241 GTTGGGTGCA CGAGTGGGTT ACATCGAACT GGATCTCAAC AGCGGTAAGA TCCTTGAGAG
      301 TTTTCGCCCC GAAGAACGTT TTCCAATGAT GAGCACTTTT AAAGTTCTGC TATGTGGCGC
      361 GGTATTATCC CGTATTGACG CCGGGCAAGA GCAACTCGGT CGCCGCATAC ACTATTCTCA
      421 GAATGACTTG GTTGAGTACT CACCAGTCAC AGAAAAGCAT CTTACGGATG GCATGACAGT
      481 AAGAGAATTA TGCAGTGCTG CCATAACCAT GAGTGATAAC ACTGCGGCCA ACTTACTTCT
      541 GACAACGATC GGAGGACCGA AGGAGCTAAC CGCTTTTTTG CACAACATGG GGGATCATGT
      601 AACTCGCCTT GATCGTTGGG AACCGGAGCT GAATGAAGCC ATACCAAACG ACGAGCGTGA
      661 CACCACGATG CCTGTAGCAA TGGCAACAAC GTTGCGCAAA CTATTAACTG GCGAACTACT
      721 TACTCTAGCT TCCCGGCAAC AATTAATAGA CTGGATGGAG GCGGATAAAG TTGCAGGACC
      781 ACTTCTGCGC TCGGCCCTTC CGGCTGGCTG GTTTATTGCT GATAAATCTG GAGCCGGTGA
      841 GCGTGGGTCT CGCGGTATCA TTGCAGCACT GGGGCCAGAT GGTAAGCCCT CCCGTATCGT
      901 AGTTATCTAC ACGACGGGGA GTCAGGCAAC TATGGATGAA CGAAATAGAC AGATCGCTGA
      961 GATAGGTGCC TCACTGATTA AGCATTGGTA Actgtcagac caagtttact catatatact
     1021 ttagattgat ttaaaacttc atttttaatt taaaaggatc taggtgaaga tcctttttga
     1081 taatctcatg accaaaatcc cttaacgtga gttttcgttc cactgagcgt cagaccccgt
     1141 agaaaAGATC AAAGGATCTT CTTGAGATCC TTTTTTTCTG CGCGTAATCT GCTGCTTGCA
     1201 AACAAAAAAA CCACCGCTAC CAGCGGTGGT TTGTTTGCCG GATCAAGAGC TACCAACTCT
     1261 TTTTCCGAAG GTAACTGGCT TCAGCAGAGC GCAGATACCA AATACTGTCC TTCTAGTGTA
     1321 GCCGTAGTTA GGCCACCACT TCAAGAACTC TGTAGCACCG CCTACATACC TCGCTCTGCT
     1381 AATCCTGTTA CCAGTGGCTG CTGCCAGTGG CGATAAGTCG TGTCTTACCG GGTTGGACTC
     1441 AAGACGATAG TTACCGGATA AGGCGCAGCG GTCGGGCTGA ACGGGGGGTT CGTGCACACA
     1501 GCCCAGCTTG GAGCGAACGA CCTACACCGA ACTGAGATAC CTACAGCGTG AGCTATGAGA
     1561 AAGCGCCACG CTTCCCGAAG GGAGAAAGGC GGACAGGTAT CCGGTAAGCG GCAGGGTCGG
     1621 AACAGGAGAG CGCACGAGGG AGCTTCCAGG GGGAAACGCC TGGTATCTTT ATAGTCCTGT
     1681 CGGGTTTCGC CACCTCTGAC TTGAGCGTCG ATTTTTGTGA TGCTCGTCAG GGGGGCGGAG
     1741 CCTATGGAAA AACGCCAGCA ACGCGGCCTT TTTACGGTTC CTGGCCTTTT GCTGGCCTTT
     1801 TGCTCACATG TTCTTTCCTG CGTTATCCCC TGATTCTGTG GATAACCGTA TTACCGCCTT
     1861 TGAGTGAGCT GATACCGCTC GCCGCAGCCG AACGACCGAG CGCAGCGAGT CAGTGAGCGA
     1921 GGAAGCGGAA GAGCGCCCAA TACGCAAACC GCCTCTCCCC GCGCGTTGGC CGATTCATTA
     1981 ATGCAGCTGG CACGACAGGT TTCCCGACTG GAAAGCGGGC AGTGAGCGCA ACGCAATTAA
     2041 TGTGAGTTAG CTCACTCATT AGGCACCCCA GGCTTTACAC TTTATGCTTC CGGCTCGTAT
     2101 GTTGTGTGGA ATTGTGAGCG GATAACAATT TCACACAGGA AACAGCTATG ACCATGATTA
     2161 CGCCAAGCGC GCAATTAACC CTCACTAAAG GGAACAAAAG CTGGAGCTCC ACCGCGGTGG
     2221 CGGCCGCTCT AGAACTAGTG GATCCCCCGG GCTGCAGGAA TTCGATATCA AGCTTATCGA
     2281 TACCGTCGAC CTCGAGGGGG GGCCCGGTAC CCAATTCGCC CTATAGTGAG TCGTATTACG
     2341 CGCGCTCACT GGCCGTCGTT TTACAACGTC GTGACTGGGA AAACCCTGGC GTTACCCAAC
     2401 TTAATCGCCT TGCAGCACAT CCCCCTTTCG CCAGCTGGCG TAATAGCGAA GAGGCCCGCA
     2461 CCGATCGCCC TTCCCAACAG TTGCGCAGCC TGAATGGCGA ATGGCGCGNN NNNNNNNNNN
     2521 NNNNNNNNNN NNNNNNNNNN NNNNNNNNNN NNNNNNNNNN NNNNNNNNNN NNNNNNNNNN
     2581 NNNNNNNNNN NNNNNNNNNN NNNNNNNNNN NNNNNNNNNN NNNNNNNNNN NNCNNNNNNN
     2641 NNNNNNNNNN NNNNNNNNNN NNNNNNNNNN NNNNNNNNNN NNNNNNNNNN NNNNNNNNNN
     2701 NNNNNNNNNN NNNNNNNNNN NNNNANNNNN NNNNNNNNNN NNNNNNNNNN NNNNNNNNNN
     2761 NNNNNNNNNN NNNNCCTTTG ACGTTGGAGT CCACGTTCTT TNNNNNNNNN NNNNNNNNNN
     2821 NNNNNNNNNN NNNNNNNNAC CCTATCTCGG TCTATTCTTT TGATTTATAA GGGATTTTGC
     2881 CGATTTCGGC CTATTGGTTA AAAAATGAGC TGATTTAACA AAAATTTAAC GCGAATTTTA
     2941 ACAAAATATT AACGTTTACA ATTTCCTGAT GCGGTATTTT CTCCTTACGC ATCTGTGCGG
     3001 TATTTCACAC CGtgtgaaaa atgtggttct gattcaggaa agtaattgag aaagacagca
     3061 caacaaactt tggaagaaaa agcagtcacc actataaaca caattaagta acaatacaca
     3121 tatattgtac cggtacagta ttattataat aatacaataa atttttatag taaattagag
     3181 ctgtttggac atgttatgta tatactctgc tctagcgtgt ttttggtttt agaaggcgta
     3241 tttaaacatg tggctcaacg ctaagcattt tagcaaaaat gcttgttgcc aataatcaat
     3301 ttaaagtgaa atgtatcagt atatacaatt ctataccaca tttgatttat tgagtcatct
     3361 acaatactgg ctttgcacat caagcttact gacacgtagg gttgttgata ataaatacaa
     3421 atatcgaaga aataaaattg aagactaact ttgtgatatg acactttgta caaatgttta
     3481 ttataaaatt aaattattat tattattttg cacaatagtt taataattgc aataataagc
     3541 agtacatttg aatttacaaa atatgtacga taaataactt aaacactaat ttgaaatgat
     3601 ataacaaaaa caatttcatt attggagtat attaaacata tgttttggat tttgtttgtg
     3661 aatgaagatt atcaatttat catctacaac gaaggtttta ggcagttcga acatttgaca
     3721 ctctccgtta ccaacaacat atcatacttt caaaATGAGC CAGACGGCTC CAAGTGATAC
     3781 TGAGTACAAT CAGCGTCTTG AACGATGGTC TGAGAGACTT AAGAGTCAAA CAATTTCTCA
     3841 TCTTCCAACA GATTATAGTC GTCCCGTGCC TAGCAGACTC GTTGAAGCCG TGTTTGAACG
     3901 AACACTTCCT GAGGATGCAA AAACAGCTCT TATTAAGGTT TATGTTGCTG CTCAAGCTAA
     3961 AGGAATATTA GTAACTCCTT TCAATATTCT TTTGACGATT TTTATAATCC TCGTTAGTCG
     4021 CATGACTGGA GATGAGGACA TTAGCATCGG TACTAGTTCT GAGAATGCAA TTCCATTCGT
     4081 TTTGAGAACT TTCATTCAAC CAAGCGATTC TTTTCTTGAC CTTTTAGCCA AAGTGTGCGA
     4141 TCTGGAAAAG GAAGGCTCCT CTGATGCTGT AGATTTTTCT GATTTAATTA ATTTTTTGAA
     4201 CGCTAAACTT TCTAAGAAAG ATGACCCTCG TAAAACTCTT GTTCATCTTC GTTTTTACAA
     4261 TGCTCCAGAC GCTCCTTCTG AAAACTTTCT TTCTACCACG GGATTAGATG TGGATTTGAC
     4321 TGTTCTGGTT TCGGTAAAAA AACCTTCTGA TCAATTAACT TCTTTACGCT CCCAATTTAC
     4381 TTTCCCCGAT TTACAATTGA AATTAATCTA TAATCAGTTG TTGTTTTCTG AGAGTAGGGT
     4441 TAATATTGTG GCTGATCAGC TATTAAAGTT AGTGGTTTCA GCTTCCAAAG ATGTTACAGG
     4501 TCCTATCGGT GCTCTGGACC TAATGACACC TACCCAAATG AATGTTCTTC CAGATCCAAC
     4561 TGTTGATCTT GATTGGAGTG GTTATCGTGG AGCCATTCAA GATATTTTCG CATCCAACGC
     4621 TGCTAAATTC CCTGATAGAG AATGCATAGT AGTCACTCCT TCGGTCACAA TTGATGCTCC
     4681 TGTCACTAGT TACACGTATC GACAAATCGA CGAGTCTTCT AACATCCTGG CTCACCATCT
     4741 CGTAAAGAAT GGAATTGAGA GGGGTGATGT AGTTATGGTT TATGCTTATC GAGGTGTGGA
     4801 TTTAGTTGTC GCGGTCATGG GTGTACTTAA AGCTGGTGCC ACATTCTCAG TTATCGATCC
     4861 AGCATATCCA CCTGCTCGTC AGATTATATA TCTGAGCGTT GCTAAGCCCA GAGCCTTAGT
     4921 TGTTTTGGAA GATGCAGGTG TTTTGTCTCC CACAGTCGTA GAGTATGTTG AGAAAAGCCT
     4981 TGAACTAAAA ACTTATGTAC CAGCTTTAAA ACTTGCTAAA GATGGTTCTT TAACGGGAGG
     5041 ATCAGTCTCA AAAGGAGCTG ACGATATCTT GCAACACGTT TTACACTTGA AGTCCGAACA
     5101 AACTGGCGTT GTTGTAGGCC CTGATAGTAC TCCCACACTT AGTTTTACTA GCGGAAGTGA
     5161 AGGAATTCCT AAAGGTGTAA AAGGTAGACA TTTCAGTCTT GCTTACTATT TTGATTGGAT
     5221 GGCTCAGGAA TTTAATTTAT CTGAATCAGA CCGGTTTACG ATGTTAAGTG GAATTGCTCA
     5281 TGATCCTATT CAAAGAGATA TTTTCACACC ACTTTTCCTT GGCGCATCCT TAATCGTACC
     5341 CACTGCTGAA GACATTGGCA CCCCTGGTCA ATTAGCCCAA TGGGCTAACA AGTATAAGGT
     5401 TACTGTAACT CATCTCACCC CAGCTATGGG TCAACTGTTA GCTGCTCAGG CTGATGAGCC
     5461 AATTCCTTCA TTACACCATG CATTTTTTGT AGGTGATATT TTGACGAAAC GTGATTGTCT
     5521 TCGCTTACAA GTCCTTGCTA ACAACGTTAA CGTTGTTAAC ATGTATGGAA CGACAGAGAC
     5581 TCAGCGTTCA GTTTCGTACT TTGTAGTACC TGCGCGGTCT CAAGATCAAA CATTTTTGGA
     5641 ATCGCAAAAA GATGTCATTC CAGCCGGACG TGGCATGAAG AATGTCCAAC TTTTGGTGAT
     5701 CAATCGTTTT GATACTAACA AGATATGCGG TATCGGAGAA GTTGGTGAAA TATATCTTCG
     5761 TGCTGGTGGA TTGGCTGAGG GCTACCTTGG AAATGATGAA TTGACTAGCA AAAAATTCTT
     5821 AAAGAGTTGG TTTGCTGATC CCTCCAAGTT TGTAGACCGA ACTCCAGAAA ATGCGCCCTG
     5881 GAAACCTTAT TGGTTCGGAA TACGCGATCG TATGTATCGT TCTGGTGACT TGGGCCGCTA
     5941 TCTCCCAACT GGTAATGTAG AATGTAGCGG TCGTGCCGAC GATCAAATTA AAATTCGTGG
     6001 TTTCCGAATT GAGTTAGGTG AAATTAATAC CCATCTTTCT CGTCATCCTA ATGTCCGTGA
     6061 AAATATTACC CTTGTTCGAC GTGATAAGGA TGAAGAACCC ACGCTAGTTG CATACATTGT
     6121 ACCTCAAGGT TTAAATAAAG ATGACTTTGA TAGCGCTACT GAGTCGGAAG ATATTGTCGT
     6181 CAATGGTTTG AAGAAGTACA GGAAGCTTAT ACATGATATA CGGGAATATC TTAAGACTAA
     6241 ACTTCCTAGT TATGCTATTC CTTCTGTAAT TGTTCCCCTT CATAAAATGC CTCTCAATCC
     6301 TAATGGAAAG ATAGATAAAC CTGCTCTGCC TTTCCCAGAC ACATCACAAC TTGCTGCCGC
     6361 ATCTCGTTCA CATTCTAAAC ATGGAGTTGA TGAAACTCTT ACAGCCACTG AAAGGGATAT
     6421 ACGTGATATC TGGTTGCGTA TCATTCCACA CGCTACTGAT GTCAACAAAA AAGCAAGTTT
     6481 CTTTGATATT GGAGGACATT CTATTTTAGC TACTCGCTTA ATTTTTGAAC TTCGCAAAAA
     6541 ATTTGCTGTG AATGTACCTT TAGGTTTAGT TTTCAGTGAA CCTACTATTG AAGGTTTGGC
     6601 CAAAGAGATT GAAAGAATGA AATCGGGTGA GATGATTAGC GTGATGGATA TAGGCAAAGA
     6661 AGAGACTAGA GAACCTGAAA TTGAATATGG TAAAGATGCA CTTGATTTAG TAGATTTAAT
     6721 TCCTAAAGAA TTTCCAACCT CTAAAGACTT GGGTATTGAT GAGCCAAAAA CCGTTTTCTT
     6781 AACTGGTGCT AACGGCTACC TTGGTGTCTT TATATTAAGA GACCTTATGA CCAGAAGCTC
     6841 TAACTTGAAA GTCATTGCCT TAGTCCGCGC CTCATCGGAA GAACATGGTC TAAAACGTCT
     6901 TAAAGACAGT TGTACCGCGT ATGGTGTATG GGATGAATCA TGGGCCCAAA AAATTTCTGT
     6961 TGTCAATGGT GATCTTGCTC TCGAAAACTG GGGTATAGAA GAAAGGAAAT GGAACAAGCT
     7021 TACTGAAGTC GTCGATTATG TTATTCATAA TGGTGCCCTT GTACATTGGG TTTATCCATA
     7081 TTCTAAACTC AGAGGTCCTA ATGTTATGGG TACAATTACT GCATTAAAAC TTTGCTCTTT
     7141 AGGAAAAGGT AAATCCTTGA GTTTTGTTTC ATCCACATCA ACTGTTGATA CTGAGTATTA
     7201 CGTTAACCTT TCGAACGAAA TTACTTCAAA GGGAGGAAAT GGAATCCCAG AATCCGATCC
     7261 TTTGCAAGGT TCTTCGAAAG ATTTGCATAC CGGTTACGGA CAAAGCAAAT GGGTATCTGA
     7321 ATATTTAGTA AGGCAAGCGG GATTACGTGG CCTTCGTGGT GTTGTTGTGC GTCCTGGATA
     7381 CATTTTAGGC GACTCCAAGT CTGGTGCTAT TAATACCGAC GACTTTTTGG TTCGAATGGT
     7441 CAAAGGGTGC ATTGAATTGG GTCTGTACCC GAACATCAAT AATACTGTAA ATATGGTTCC
     7501 TGCCGATCAC GTTGCTCGCG TGGTAACTGC CAGTGCTTTC CATCCCGAAC AAGGAGTAAT
     7561 TGTTGCTCAC GTAACTAGTC ATCCCCGACT TCGTTTCAAC CAATTCCTAG GAACTCTTTC
     7621 CACTTTTGGC TTCAATACCA AGCTTTCCGA ATACGTCAAT TGGCGTATTG CTTTGGAGCG
     7681 CTTTGTCATT AATGAGTCTC ATGATAGTGC TTTGTATCCC TTACTTCACT TTGTGTTAGA
     7741 TAATCTTCCT GCTAATACAA AAGCTCCTGA ATTAGATGAT ACAAACACAC GTGAAATCTT
     7801 GAAACGTGAT GCATCTTGGA CTAACGTGGA TGTTTCTAAT GGAGCTGCAA TTTTGGAACA
     7861 TGAGATGGGC TTATATTTGT CATATCTGGT AGCTATTGGA TTTTTGCCAA AACCTACTTT
     7921 AGAAGGTAAA AAGCTTCCTG AAGTCAAAAT AAATGAAGCT ACTTTGGAGA AGCTTGCATC
     7981 GGCTGGTGGT CGTGGAGGCG CTCCAACTCA TTAGatttat taagcagtta aattatccaa
     8041 aatgaaaaat ttagaatcta tgtagacttc taatatctat cctgtttttc tttcaataaa
     8101 tatgttgtct cttcactttc tgttgtgatt gagttaaatt gtatatctga aataattgcc
     8161 ggtgagatgg gaatgtcaat agcaaggtca ctagataggc ttattaaacc caaggacctt
     8221 ttatagtcta tgcagtcatc ttcttcatat tgaaaatttt ggaaatcata aacgtgcgat
     8281 tctcggggag gaataggagg aggcctacac gactAAAGCC AATGAAAGAT GTATGTAGAT
     8341 GAATGTAAAA TACCATGTAG ACAAACAAGA TAAAACTTGG TTATAAACAT TGGTGTTGGA
     8401 ACAGAATAAA TTAGATGTCA AAAAGTTTCG TCAATATCAC AAGCTCCATA TGGTGCACTC
     8461 TCAGTACAAT CTGCTCTGAT GCCGCATAGT TAAGCCAGCC CCGACACCCG CCAACACCCG
     8521 CTGACGCGCC CTGACGGGCT TGTCTGCTCC CGGCATCCGC TTACAGACAA GCTGTGACCG
     8581 TCTCCGGGAG CTGCATGTGT CAGAGGTTTT CACCGTCATC ACCGAAACGC GCGAGACGAA
     8641 AGGGCCTCGT GATACGCCTA TTTTTATAGG TTAATGTCAT GATAATAATG GTTTCTTAGA
     8701 CGTCCGGGGG ATCCATAATT TTATGAATGA AGACGATGGC ATGTTTATGC CGTTTTCTAA
     8761 GTATCAACTT TGATGCATTT TTTTGCATTT TTGATAGCTT TTGGATAAGT TATGACTTTT
     8821 ACGATATATT TCCACAGCCA AAAAAATGAC ATTACAATGA CAAGATAATA TTTATAGCGA
     8881 AAATTTTATT AGTATTCAGA GATTGTTTAG CGCCAAATAC ATATTTCAAC AGGTTTTTTT
     8941 TTTTTTTTTT TTTAATTAAT ATAAAAAATA GTATTAGATG GGTCTCATGA ATAATATACA
     9001 ATATACAAAA TTCATTCGTT CTAATGCAAA GAGTTCGCTA AAAATTATTC CTATTTTATA
     9061 TGATTTATTT CTTAATTTGT TACAATATTG TAAGCTATAC AAAAGGTAAT AGACTTTTTA
     9121 TATAATATTA TTACAATCCC TTGTTAGTAT ATATATATCT ATACCTATAC ATAAAATATC
     9181 TATCAAATTT ACAAAAATTA TTTATTTATA TAATTTGGAG TAAAACTTTA GCTTTTCATC
     9241 ACAATTATAA AATTGAATTT ATCAAGTAAA AGAGTTTATG TATTAGTCGC CTAGAAGGAT
     9301 CCATAATTTT ATGAATGAAG ACGATGGCAT GTTTATGCCG TTTTCTAAGT ATCAACTTTG
     9361 ATGCATTTTT TTGCATTTTT GATAGCTTTT GGATAAGTTA TGACTTTTAC GATATATTTC
     9421 CACAGCCAAA AAAATGACAT TACAATGACA AGATAATATT TATAGCGAAA ATTTTATTAG
     9481 TATTCAGAGA TTGTTTAGCG CCAAATACAT ATTTCAACAG GTTTTTTTTT TTTTTTTTTT
     9541 TAATTAATAT AAAAAATAGT ATTAGATGGG TCTCATGAAT AATATACAAT ATACAAAATT
     9601 CATTCGTTCT AATGCAAAGA GTTCGCTAAA AATTATTCCT ATTTTATATG ATTTATTTCT
     9661 TAATTTGTTA CAATATTGTA AGCTATACAA AAGGTAATAG ACTTTTTATA TAATATTATT
     9721 ACAATCCCTT GTTAGTATAT ATATATCTAT ACCTATACAT AAAATATCTA TCAAATTTAC
     9781 AAAAATTATT TATTTATATA ATTTGGAGTA AAACTTTAGC TTTTCATCAC AATTATAAAA
     9841 TTGAATTTAT CAAGTAAAAG AGTTTATGTA TTAGTCGCCT AGAAGGATCC ACTAGGGACG
     9901 TC     
//
